Addgene plasmid #219196: SFFV-NFIB-Brd 253
Purpose: Transcription factor NFIB with a specific barcode assigned.
Depositing lab: Filipe Pereira. Depositing organization: Center for Neuroscience and Cell Biology, University of Coimbra. Publication: A combinatorial transcription factor screening platform for immune cell reprogramming. Kurochkin I, Altman AR, Caiado I, Pertiga-Cabral D, Halitzki E, Minaeva M, Zimmermannova O, Henriques-Oliveira L, Klein D, Nair M, Oliveira D, Cajal LR, Knittel R, Feick C, Ringner M, Martin M, Cirovic B, Pires CF, Rosa FF, Sitnicka E, Theis FJ, Pereira CF. Cell Syst. 2026 Jan 21;17(1):101457. doi: 10.1016/j.cels.2025.101457. Epub 2026 Jan 14. PubMed 41539305.
Backbone
  Vector backbone: SFFV-MCS
  Backbone size w/o insert (bp): 6638
  Vector type: Lentiviral
Growth in bacteria
  Bacterial resistance: Ampicillin, 100 μg/mL
  Growth temperature: 37°C
  Growth strain: NEB Stable
  Copy number: High Copy
Gene/Insert
  Gene/Insert name: NFIB
  Species: H. sapiens (human)
  Insert size (bp): 1263
  Entrez Gene: NFIB (a.k.a. CTF, HMGIC/NFIB, MACID, NF-I/B, NF1-B, NFI-B, NFI-RED, NFIB2, NFIB3)
  Promoter: The spleen focus-forming virus (SFFV) promoter
  Cloning method: Restriction Enzyme; 5′ cloning site Bsp119I (not destroyed); 3′ cloning site BstHI (not destroyed)
Terms and licenses: Academic/Nonprofit Terms; Industry Terms: Not Available to Industry
Depositor comments: Barcode sequence cloned into XbaI restriction site. Design of plasmid is as follows: SFFV-[TF sequence]-WPRE-[Barcode sequence].
How to cite: SFFV-NFIB-Brd 253 was a gift from Filipe Pereira (Addgene plasmid # 219196 ; http://n2t.net/addgene:219196 ; RRID:Addgene_219196)
