[The description below was written by a language model from this plasmid's Addgene catalogue record and pLannotate feature annotations shown in this document.]
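Description:
SFFV-NFIB-Brd 253 is a third-generation-style, self-inactivating HIV-1 lentiviral transfer plasmid built on the SFFV-MCS backbone for delivering the human transcription factor NFIB into mammalian cells. It is maintained in E. coli through a high-copy ColE1/pUC-type origin and selected with ampicillin via the β-lactamase gene. An f1 origin and remnants of a pBluescript-like cloning region (lacZα and lacI fragments, lac promoter/operator, T3 and T7 promoters) are also annotated. The viral portion comprises an RSV promoter fused to a truncated 5′ LTR, which drives Tat-independent production of genomic RNA in packaging cells. This is followed by the Ψ packaging signal with a partial gag sequence, the RRE for Rev-dependent nuclear export, the cPPT/CTS, and a ΔU3 3′ LTR that inactivates LTR promoter activity after integration. An SV40 poly(A) signal and SV40 origin lie downstream.

The payload is expressed from the internal spleen focus-forming virus (SFFV) promoter, a strong promoter widely used in hematopoietic cells. The NFIB coding sequence was inserted by restriction cloning, followed by a WPRE to enhance transcript stability and expression. According to the depositor, a unique barcode sits in an XbaI site after the WPRE, giving the layout SFFV–TF–WPRE–barcode. The barcode itself is not annotated in the feature table. The automated annotation matches the insert to the chicken NFIB homologue over a span longer than the catalogued 1263 bp insert size, whereas the catalogue lists the species as human; this discrepancy is not resolved by the record. The plasmid is one member of a barcoded transcription factor library intended for combinatorial screening of factors in immune cell reprogramming, where the barcode identifies which factor a cell received.
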