Features (pLannotate 1.2.2; 27 found; start..end, strand, type, name):
     94..112     -  promoter       T7 promoter: promoter for bacteriophage T7 RNA polymerase
    120..275     +  CDS            lacZα (fragment): LacZα fragment of β-galactosidase; lacZ fragment
    280..708     +  rep_origin     f1 ori (sequence partly withheld): f1 bacteriophage origin of replication; arrow indicates direction of (+) strand synthesis
    761..865     +  promoter       AmpR promoter: bla
    866..1726    +  CDS            AmpR: β-lactamase; bla; confers resistance to ampicillin, carbenicillin, and related antibiotics
   1897..2485    +  rep_origin     ori: high-copy-number ColE1/pMB1/pBR322/pUC origin of replication
   2668..2760    +  CDS            lacI (fragment): lac repressor; lacI; The lac repressor binds to the lac operator to inhibit transcription in E. coli. This inhibition can be relieved by adding lactose or isopropyl-β-D-thiogalactopyranoside (IPTG).
   2773..2794    +  protein_bind   CAP binding site: CAP binding activates transcription in the presence of cAMP. E. coli catabolite activator protein
   2809..2839    +  promoter       lac promoter: promoter for the E. coli lac operon
   2847..2863    +  protein_bind   lac operator: The lac repressor binds to the lac operator to inhibit transcription in E. coli. This inhibition can be relieved by adding lactose or isopropyl-β-D-thiogalactopyranoside (IPTG). lac repressor encoded by lacI
   2908..2926    +  promoter       T3 promoter: promoter for bacteriophage T3 RNA polymerase
   2954..3180    +  promoter       RSV promoter: Rous sarcoma virus enhancer/promoter
   3181..3361    +  LTR            5' LTR (truncated): truncated 5' long terminal repeat (LTR) from HIV-1
   3408..3533    +  misc_feature   HIV-1 Ψ: packaging signal of human immunodeficiency virus type 1
   3517..3880    +  CDS            HIV-1 gag (fragment): gag protein from human immunodeficiency virus 1; gag
   4026..4259    +  misc_feature   RRE: The Rev response element (RRE) of HIV-1 allows for Rev-dependent mRNA export from the nucleus to the cytoplasm.
   4636..4736    +  CDS            Rev (fragment): human immunodeficiency virus 1 (HIV-1) Rev protein; rev; enhances nuclear export of unspliced and incompletely spliced viral mRNAs
   4755..4872    +  misc_feature   cPPT/CTS: central polypurine tract and central termination sequence of HIV-1
   4906..5307    +  promoter       SFFV promoter: spleen focus-forming virus long terminal repeat (LTR) promoter
   5317..5340    +  misc_feature   MCS (fragment): pBluescript multiple cloning site
   5364..6905    +  CDS            NFIB (fragment): NFIB_CHICK - Also known as NFI-B. Experimental evidence at protein level: Swiss-Prot protein existence level 1. Recognizes and binds the palindromic sequence 5'- TTGGCNNNNNGCCAA-3' present in viral and cellular promoters and in the origin of replication of adenovirus type 2. These proteins are individually capable of activating transcription and replication. From Gallus gallus (Chicken).
   7072..7475    +  misc_feature   WPRE: woodchuck hepatitis virus posttranscriptional regulatory element
   7533..7592    +  CDS            nef (fragment): NEF_HV1Z2 - Experimental evidence at protein level: Swiss-Prot protein existence level 1. Extracellular Nef protein targets CD4(+) T-lymphocytes for apoptosis by interacting with CXCR4 surface receptors. From Human immunodeficiency virus type 1 group M subtype D (isolate Z2/CDC-Z34) (HIV-1).
   7594..7827    +  LTR            3' LTR (ΔU3): self-inactivating 3' long terminal repeat (LTR) from HIV-1
   7899..8020    +  polyA_signal   SV40 poly(A) signal: SV40 polyadenylation signal
   8039..8060    +  rep_origin     SV40 ori (fragment): SV40 origin of replication
   8060..73      +  rep_origin     SV40 ori (across the origin): SV40 origin of replication
>Addgene plasmid #219196 | SFFV-NFIB-Brd 253 | addgene full sequence | sequence record 450447 | Addgene NGS Result
ATTTATGCAGAGGCCGAGGCCGCCTCGGCCTCTGAGCTATTCCAGAAGTAGTGAGGAGGCTTTTTTGGAG
GCCTAGGGACGTACCCAATTCGCCCTATAGTGAGTCGTATTACGCGCGCTCACTGGCCGTCGTTTTACAA
CGTCGTGACTGGGAAAACCCTGGCGTTACCCAACTTAATCGCCTTGCAGCACATCCCCCTTTCGCCAGCT
GGCGTAATAGCGAAGAGGCCCGCACCGATCGCCCTTCCCAACAGTTGCGCAGCCTGAATGGCGAATGGG
[124 nt withheld, positions 280-403]
C
[91 nt withheld, positions 405-495]
A
[49 nt withheld, positions 497-545]
CCTTTGACGTTGGAGTCCACGTTCTTT
[37 nt withheld, positions 573-609]
ACCCTATCTCGGTCTATTCTTTTGATTTATAAGGGATTTTGCCGATTTCGGCCTATTGGTTAAAAAATGA
GCTGATTTAACAAAAATTTAACGCGAATTTTAACAAAATATTAACGCTTACAATTTAGGTGGCACTTTTC
GGGGAAATGTGCGCGGAACCCCTATTTGTTTATTTTTCTAAATACATTCAAATATGTATCCGCTCATGAG
ACAATAACCCTGATAAATGCTTCAATAATATTGAAAAAGGAAGAGTATGAGTATTCAACATTTCCGTGTC
GCCCTTATTCCCTTTTTTGCGGCATTTTGCCTTCCTGTTTTTGCTCACCCAGAAACGCTGGTGAAAGTAA
AAGATGCTGAAGATCAGTTGGGTGCACGAGTGGGTTACATCGAACTGGATCTCAACAGCGGTAAGATCCT
TGAGAGTTTTCGCCCCGAAGAACGTTTTCCAATGATGAGCACTTTTAAAGTTCTGCTATGTGGCGCGGTA
TTATCCCGTATTGACGCCGGGCAAGAGCAACTCGGTCGCCGCATACACTATTCTCAGAATGACTTGGTTG
AGTACTCACCAGTCACAGAAAAGCATCTTACGGATGGCATGACAGTAAGAGAATTATGCAGTGCTGCCAT
AACCATGAGTGATAACACTGCGGCCAACTTACTTCTGACAACGATCGGAGGACCGAAGGAGCTAACCGCT
TTTTTGCACAACATGGGGGATCATGTAACTCGCCTTGATCGTTGGGAACCGGAGCTGAATGAAGCCATAC
CAAACGACGAGCGTGACACCACGATGCCTGTAGCAATGGCAACAACGTTGCGCAAACTATTAACTGGCGA
ACTACTTACTCTAGCTTCCCGGCAACAATTAATAGACTGGATGGAGGCGGATAAAGTTGCAGGACCACTT
CTGCGCTCGGCCCTTCCGGCTGGCTGGTTTATTGCTGATAAATCTGGAGCCGGTGAGCGTGGGTCTCGCG
GTATCATTGCAGCACTGGGGCCAGATGGTAAGCCCTCCCGTATCGTAGTTATCTACACGACGGGGAGTCA
GGCAACTATGGATGAACGAAATAGACAGATCGCTGAGATAGGTGCCTCACTGATTAAGCATTGGTAACTG
TCAGACCAAGTTTACTCATATATACTTTAGATTGATTTAAAACTTCATTTTTAATTTAAAAGGATCTAGG
TGAAGATCCTTTTTGATAATCTCATGACCAAAATCCCTTAACGTGAGTTTTCGTTCCACTGAGCGTCAGA
CCCCGTAGAAAAGATCAAAGGATCTTCTTGAGATCCTTTTTTTCTGCGCGTAATCTGCTGCTTGCAAACA
AAAAAACCACCGCTACCAGCGGTGGTTTGTTTGCCGGATCAAGAGCTACCAACTCTTTTTCCGAAGGTAA
CTGGCTTCAGCAGAGCGCAGATACCAAATACTGTTCTTCTAGTGTAGCCGTAGTTAGGCCACCACTTCAA
GAACTCTGTAGCACCGCCTACATACCTCGCTCTGCTAATCCTGTTACCAGTGGCTGCTGCCAGTGGCGAT
AAGTCGTGTCTTACCGGGTTGGACTCAAGACGATAGTTACCGGATAAGGCGCAGCGGTCGGGCTGAACGG
GGGGTTCGTGCACACAGCCCAGCTTGGAGCGAACGACCTACACCGAACTGAGATACCTACAGCGTGAGCT
ATGAGAAAGCGCCACGCTTCCCGAAGGGAGAAAGGCGGACAGGTATCCGGTAAGCGGCAGGGTCGGAACA
GGAGAGCGCACGAGGGAGCTTCCAGGGGGAAACGCCTGGTATCTTTATAGTCCTGTCGGGTTTCGCCACC
TCTGACTTGAGCGTCGATTTTTGTGATGCTCGTCAGGGGGGCGGAGCCTATGGAAAAACGCCAGCAACGC
GGCCTTTTTACGGTTCCTGGCCTTTTGCTGGCCTTTTGCTCACATGTTCTTTCCTGCGTTATCCCCTGAT
TCTGTGGATAACCGTATTACCGCCTTTGAGTGAGCTGATACCGCTCGCCGCAGCCGAACGACCGAGCGCA
GCGAGTCAGTGAGCGAGGAAGCGGAAGAGCGCCCAATACGCAAACCGCCTCTCCCCGCGCGTTGGCCGAT
TCATTAATGCAGCTGGCACGACAGGTTTCCCGACTGGAAAGCGGGCAGTGAGCGCAACGCAATTAATGTG
AGTTAGCTCACTCATTAGGCACCCCAGGCTTTACACTTTATGCTTCCGGCTCGTATGTTGTGTGGAATTG
TGAGCGGATAACAATTTCACACAGGAAACAGCTATGACCATGATTACGCCAAGCGCGCAATTAACCCTCA
CTAAAGGGAACAAAAGCTGGAGCTGCAAGCTTAATGTAGTCTTATGCAATACTCTTGTAGTCTTGCAACA
TGGTAACGATGAGTTAGCAACATGCCTTACAAGGAGAGAAAAAGCACCGTGCATGCCGATTGGTGGAAGT
AAGGTGGTACGATCGTGCCTTATTAGGAAGGCAACAGACGGGTCTGACATGGATTGGACGAACCACTGAA
TTGCCGCATTGCAGAGATATTGTATTTAAGTGCCTAGCTCGATACATAAACGGGTCTCTCTGGTTAGACC
AGATCTGAGCCTGGGAGCTCTCTGGCTAACTAGGGAACCCACTGCTTAAGCCTCAATAAAGCTTGCCTTG
AGTGCTTCAAGTAGTGTGTGCCCGTCTGTTGTGTGACTCTGGTAACTAGAGATCCCTCAGACCCTTTTAG
TCAGTGTGGAAAATCTCTAGCAGTGGCGCCCGAACAGGGACTTGAAAGCGAAAGGGAAACCAGAGGAGCT
CTCTCGACGCAGGACTCGGCTTGCTGAAGCGCGCACGGCAAGAGGCGAGGGGCGGCGACTGGTGAGTACG
CCAAAAATTTTGACTAGCGGAGGCTAGAAGGAGAGAGATGGGTGCGAGAGCGTCAGTATTAAGCGGGGGA
GAATTAGATCGCGATGGGAAAAAATTCGGTTAAGGCCAGGGGGAAAGAAAAAATATAAATTAAAACATAT
AGTATGGGCAAGCAGGGAGCTAGAACGATTCGCAGTTAATCCTGGCCTGTTAGAAACATCAGAAGGCTGT
AGACAAATACTGGGACAGCTACAACCATCCCTTCAGACAGGATCAGAAGAACTTAGATCATTATATAATA
CAGTAGCAACCCTCTATTGTGTGCATCAAAGGATAGAGATAAAAGACACCAAGGAAGCTTTAGACAAGAT
AGAGGAAGAGCAAAACAAAAGTAAGACCACCGCACAGCAAGCGGCCGCTGATCTTCAGACCTGGAGGAGG
AGATATGAGGGACAATTGGAGAAGTGAATTATATAAATATAAAGTAGTAAAAATTGAACCATTAGGAGTA
GCACCCACCAAGGCAAAGAGAAGAGTGGTGCAGAGAGAAAAAAGAGCAGTGGGAATAGGAGCTTTGTTCC
TTGGGTTCTTGGGAGCAGCAGGAAGCACTATGGGCGCAGCGTCAATGACGCTGACGGTACAGGCCAGACA
ATTATTGTCTGGTATAGTGCAGCAGCAGAACAATTTGCTGAGGGCTATTGAGGCGCAACAGCATCTGTTG
CAACTCACAGTCTGGGGCATCAAGCAGCTCCAGGCAAGAATCCTGGCTGTGGAAAGATACCTAAAGGATC
AACAGCTCCTGGGGATTTGGGGTTGCTCTGGAAAACTCATTTGCACCACTGCTGTGCCTTGGAATGCTAG
TTGGAGTAATAAATCTCTGGAACAGATTTGGAATCACACGACCTGGATGGAGTGGGACAGAGAAATTAAC
AATTACACAAGCTTAATACACTCCTTAATTGAAGAATCGCAAAACCAGCAAGAAAAGAATGAACAAGAAT
TATTGGAATTAGATAAATGGGCAAGTTTGTGGAATTGGTTTAACATAACAAATTGGCTGTGGTATATAAA
ATTATTCATAATGATAGTAGGAGGCTTGGTAGGTTTAAGAATAGTTTTTGCTGTACTTTCTATAGTGAAT
AGAGTTAGGCAGGGATATTCACCATTATCGTTTCAGACCCACCTCCCAACCCCGAGGGGACCCGACAGGC
CCGAAGGAATAGAAGAAGAAGGTGGAGAGAGAGACAGAGACAGATCCATTCGATTAGTGAACGGATCTCG
ACGGTATCGGTTAACTTTTAAAAGAAAAGGGGGGATTGGGGGGTACAGTGCAGGGGAAAGAATAGTAGAC
ATAATAGCAACAGACATACAAACTAAAGAATTACAAAAACAAATTACAAAAATTCAAAATTTTATCGATC
ACGAGACTAGCCTCGAGCTGGCTGCAGTAACGCCATTTTGCAAGGCATGGAAAAATACCAAACCAAGAAT
AGAGAAGTTCAGATCAAGGGCGGGTACATGAAAATAGCTAACGTTGGGCCAAACAGGATATCTGCGGTGA
GCAGTTTCGGCCCCGGCCCGGGGCCAAGAACAGATGGTCACCGCAGTTTCGGCCCCGGCCCGAGGCCAAG
AACAGATGGTCCCCAGATATGGCCCAACCCTCAGCAGTTTCTTAAGACCCATCAGATGTTTCCAGGCTCC
CCCAAGGACCTGAAATGACCCTGCGCCTTATTTGAATTAACCAATCAGCCTGCTTCTCGCTTCTGTTCGC
GCGCTTCTGCTTCCCGAGCTCTATAAAAGAGCTCACAACCCCTCACTCGGCGCGCCAGTCCTCCGACAGA
CTGAGTCGGCCGGTCGAATCAAGCTTATCGATACCGTCGACGGATCCGCTAGCCCGCGGTTCGAATGATG
TATTCTCCCATCTGTCTCACTCAGGATGAATTTCACCCATTCATCGAGGCACTTCTTCCACATGTCCGTG
CAATTGCCTATACTTGGTTCAACCTGCAGGCTCGAAAACGCAAGTACTTTAAAAAGCATGAGAAGCGAAT
GTCAAAGGATGAAGAAAGAGCAGTCAAAGATGAGCTTCTCAGTGAAAAGCCTGAAATCAAACAGAAGTGG
GCATCCAGGCTCCTTGCCAAACTGCGCAAAGATATTCGCCAGGAGTATCGAGAGGACTTTGTGCTCACCG
TGACTGGCAAGAAGCACCCGTGCTGTGTCTTATCCAATCCCGACCAGAAGGGTAAGATTAGGAGAATCGA
CTGCCTGCGACAGGCAGACAAAGTCTGGCGTCTGGATCTAGTCATGGTGATCCTGTTCAAAGGCATCCCC
TTGGAAAGTACCGATGGAGAGCGGCTCATGAAATCCCCACATTGCACAAACCCAGCACTTTGTGTCCAGC
CACATCATATCACAGTATCAGTTAAGGAGCTTGATTTGTTTTTGGCATACTACGTGCAGGAGCAAGATTC
TGGACAATCAGGAAGTCCAAGCCACAATGATCCTGCCAAGAATCCTCCAGGTTACCTTGAGGATAGTTTT
GTAAAATCTGGAGTCTTCAATGTATCAGAACTTGTAAGAGTATCCAGAACGCCCATAACCCAGGGAACTG
GAGTCAACTTCCCAATTGGAGAAATCCCAAGCCAACCATACTATCATGACATGAACTCGGGGGTCAATCT
TCAGAGGTCTCTGTCTTCTCCACCAAGCAGCAAAAGACCCAAAACTATATCCATAGATGAAAATATGGAA
CCAAGTCCTACAGGAGACTTTTACCCCTCTCCAAGTTCACCAGCTGCTGGAAGTCGAACATGGCACGAAA
GAGATCAAGATATGTCTTCTCCGACTACTATGAAGAAGCCTGAAAAGCCATTGTTCAGCTCTGCATCTCC
ACAGGATTCTTCCCCAAGACTGAGCACTTTCCCCCAGCACCACCATCCCGGAATACCTGGAGTTGCACAC
AGTGTCATCTCAACTCGAACTCCACCTCCACCTTCACCGTTGCCATTTCCAACACAAGCTATCCTTCCTC
CAGCCCCATCGAGCTACTTTTCTCATCCAACAATCAGATATCCTCCCCACCTGAATCCTCAGGATACTCT
GAAGAACTATGTACCTTCTTATGACCCATCCAGTCCACAAACCAGCCAGCCTAACGGCAGTGGTCAAGTA
GTAGGGAAAGTGCCTGGCCATTTCACTCCTGTCTTGGCACCCTCTCCCCATCCCAGTGCAGTGCGACCTG
TGACCCTGAGCATGACAGATACTAAACCCATCACTACATCCACTGAAGCCTACACAGCCTCAGGCACATC
TCAAGCCAATCGATATGTGGGACTAAGCCCAAGAGACCCATCCTTCCTACATCAGCAACAGTCCTGGTAC
CTGGGCTAGACCGGTCGGATCCCCCGGGCTGCAGGAATTCGAGCATCTTACCGCCATTTATTCCCATATT
TGTTCTGTTTTTCTTGATTTGGGTATACATTTAAATGTTAATAAAACAAAATGGTGGGGCAATCATTTAC
ATTTTTAGGGATATGTAATTACTAGTTCAGGTGTATTGCCACAAGACAAACATGTTAAGAAACTTTCCCG
TTATTTACGCTCTGTTCCTGTTAATCAACCTCTGGATTACAAAATTTGTGAAAGATTGACTGATATTCTT
AACTATGTTGCTCCTTTTACGCTGTGTGGATATGCTGCTTTAATGCCTCTGTATCATGCTATTGCTTCCC
GTACGGCTTTCGTTTTCTCCTCCTTGTATAAATCCTGGTTGCTGTCTCTTTATGAGGAGTTGTGGCCCGT
TGTCCGTCAACGTGGCGTGGTGTGCTCTGTGTTTGCTGACGCAACCCCCACTGGCTGGGGCATTGCCACC
ACCTGTCAACTCCTTTCTGGGACTTTCGCTTTCCCCCTCCCGATCGCCACGGCAGAACTCATCGCCGCCT
GCCTTGCCCGCTGCTGGACAGGGGCTAGGTTGCTGGGCACTGATAATTCCGTGGTGTTGTCGGGGAAGCT
GACGTCCTTTGCAATTCGATATCAAGCTGTACCTTCTAGATGTACATGCTTTATAGCGCTTCTAGACCAA
TGACTTACAAGGCAGCTGTAGATCTTAGCCACTTTTTAAAAGAAAAGGGGGGACTGGAAGGGCTAATTCA
CTCCCAACGAAGACAAGATCTGCTTTTTGCTTGTACTGGGTCTCTCTGGTTAGACCAGATCTGAGCCTGG
GAGCTCTCTGGCTAACTAGGGAACCCACTGCTTAAGCCTCAATAAAGCTTGCCTTGAGTGCTTCAAGTAG
TGTGTGCCCGTCTGTTGTGTGACTCTGGTAACTAGAGATCCCTCAGACCCTTTTAGTCAGTGTGGAAAAT
CTCTAGCAGTAGTAGTTCATGTCATCTTATTATTCAGTATTTATAACTTGCAAAGAAATGAATATCAGAG
AGTGAGAGGAACTTGTTTATTGCAGCTTATAATGGTTACAAATAAAGCAATAGCATCACAAATTTCACAA
ATAAAGCATTTTTTTCACTGCATTCTAGTTGTGGTTTGTCCAAACTCATCAATGTATCTTATCATGTCTG
GCTCTAGCTATCCCGCCCCTAACTCCGCCCATCCCGCCCCTAACTCCGCCCAGTTCCGCCCATTCTCCGC
CCCATGGCTGACTAATTTTTTTT
