>Addgene plasmid #219196 | SFFV-NFIB-Brd 253 | depositor partial sequence | sequence record 428069 | Barcode sequence
TGTACATGCTTTATAGCGCT
